Addgene plasmid #46118: pattB-synaptobrevin-9-QFMD184-475-hsp70
Depositing lab: Christopher Potter. Depositing organization: Johns Hopkins University and School of Medicine. Publication: Improved and expanded Q-system reagents for genetic manipulations. Riabinina O, Luginbuhl D, Marr E, Liu S, Wu MN, Luo L, Potter CJ. Nat Methods. 2015 Jan 12. doi: 10.1038/nmeth.3250. PubMed 25581800.
Backbone
  Vector backbone: pattB
  Backbone size w/o insert (bp): 7400
  Total vector size (bp): 11499
  Modifications to backbone: Introduced synaptobrevin promoter
  Vector type: Insect Expression
  Selectable markers: white
Growth in bacteria
  Bacterial resistance: Ampicillin, 100 μg/mL
  Growth temperature: 37°C
  Growth strain: DH5alpha
  Copy number: Unknown
Gene/Insert
  Gene/Insert name: QFMD184-475 (alt names: QF DNA binding domain; QF middle domain 184-475; QF activation domain)
  Species: Synthetic
  Insert size (bp): 1929
  Cloning method: Restriction Enzyme; 5′ cloning site EcoRI (not destroyed); 3′ cloning site AatII (not destroyed)
  Sequencing primers: 5′ SYBFOR5: TGGAAGACAGTGAAAGAGGC; 3′ hsp70REV-SEQ:GCAAACTCACTCCCTGACA
Terms and licenses: Academic/Nonprofit Terms; Industry Terms: Not Available to Industry
Depositor comments: Please see this additional reference https://www.ncbi.nlm.nih.gov/pubmed/20434990 for more information on the Q-system.
How to cite: pattB-synaptobrevin-9-QFMD184-475-hsp70 was a gift from Christopher Potter (Addgene plasmid # 46118 ; http://n2t.net/addgene:46118 ; RRID:Addgene_46118)
