[The description below was written by a language model from this plasmid's Addgene catalogue record and pLannotate feature annotations shown in this document.]
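Description:
pattB-synaptobrevin-9-QFMD184-475-hsp70 is an 11.5 kb Drosophila transgenesis and insect expression plasmid built on the pattB backbone. It is designed for site-specific germline integration rather than episomal expression. It is propagated in E. coli through a high-copy ColE1/pUC-type origin with ampicillin resistance (AmpR under its bla promoter). It also retains Bluescript-style remnants: an f1 origin, lacZα and lac promoter/operator fragments, and flanking T7 and T3 promoters. For fly work it carries a φC31 attB site, which allows integrase-mediated insertion into a genomic attP landing site. A mini-white gene serves as the eye-colour marker for identifying transformants. A single loxP site lies just downstream of mini-white.

The payload is a synthetic variant of QF, the transcriptional activator of the Q binary expression system, which derives from the Neurospora crassa qa-1F regulator. The roughly 1.9 kb insert was cloned between EcoRI and AatII. According to the record it combines the QF DNA-binding domain, residues 184–475 of the middle domain, and the activation domain, and the feature table detects it as a qa-1f fragment. The backbone was modified to include a synaptobrevin promoter, which would be expected to give neuronal expression. This promoter is not annotated as such, but the region upstream of the QF coding sequence, including a fragment matching the Drosophila metl gene, probably corresponds to this genomic segment. The "hsp70" in the name, together with an hsp70 reverse sequencing primer, suggests an hsp70-derived 3′ terminator, although this is also unannotated. The plasmid was deposited with a study describing improved and expanded Q-system reagents. It appears to be one of a series of truncated QF drivers intended to activate QUAS-controlled transgenes in flies.
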