Features (pLannotate 1.2.2; 16 found; start..end, strand, type, name):
      4..432     +  rep_origin     f1 ori (sequence partly withheld): f1 bacteriophage origin of replication; arrow indicates direction of (+) strand synthesis
    463..620     -  CDS            lacZα (fragment): LacZα fragment of β-galactosidase; lacZ fragment
    623..641     +  promoter       T7 promoter: promoter for bacteriophage T7 RNA polymerase
    666..4802    +  gene           mini-white: white; This modified version of the white gene lacks part of the first intron.
   4809..4842    -  protein_bind   loxP: Cre-mediated recombination occurs in the 8-bp core sequence (GCATACAT). Cre recombinase
   4856..5602    +  CDS            metl (fragment): METL_DROME - Experimental evidence at protein level: Swiss-Prot protein existence level 1. Probable methyltransferase. From Drosophila melanogaster (Fruit fly).
   6770..8695    +  CDS            qa-1f (fragment): QA1F_NEUCR - Protein predicted: Swiss-Prot protein existence level 4. Transcription activation of genes for enzymes and proteins of quinate metabolism by binding to a 16 base-pair sequence (consensus 5'- GGRTAARYRYTTAYCC-3') in front of each Qa genes. From Neurospora crassa (strain ATCC 24698 / 74-OR23-1A / CBS 708.71 / DSM 1257 / FGSC 987).
   9023..9092    +  protein_bind   attB: attB site for the φC31 integrase (Groth et al., 2000) phage φC31 integrase
   9311..9329    -  promoter       T3 promoter: promoter for bacteriophage T3 RNA polymerase
   9372..9394    -  protein_bind   lac operator (fragment): The lac repressor binds to the lac operator to inhibit transcription in E. coli. This inhibition can be relieved by adding lactose or isopropyl-β-D-thiogalactopyranoside (IPTG). lac repressor encoded by lacI
   9398..9428    -  promoter       lac promoter: promoter for the E. coli lac operon
   9443..9464    -  protein_bind   CAP binding site: CAP binding activates transcription in the presence of cAMP. E. coli catabolite activator protein
   9477..9569    -  CDS            lacI (fragment): lac repressor; lacI; The lac repressor binds to the lac operator to inhibit transcription in E. coli. This inhibition can be relieved by adding lactose or isopropyl-β-D-thiogalactopyranoside (IPTG).
   9752..10340   -  rep_origin     ori: high-copy-number ColE1/pMB1/pBR322/pUC origin of replication
  10511..11371   -  CDS            AmpR: β-lactamase; bla; confers resistance to ampicillin, carbenicillin, and related antibiotics
  11372..11476   -  promoter       AmpR promoter: bla
>Addgene plasmid #46118 | pattB-synaptobrevin-9-QFMD184-475-hsp70 | depositor full sequence | sequence record 65017 | pattB-synaptobrevin-9-QFMD184-475-hsp70 sequence 11499 bps
CTG
[124 nt withheld, positions 4-127]
C
[91 nt withheld, positions 129-219]
A
[49 nt withheld, positions 221-269]
CCTTTGACGTTGGAGTCCACGTTCTTT
[37 nt withheld, positions 297-333]
ACCCTATCTCGGTCTATTCTTTTGATTTATAAGGGATTTTGCCGATTTCGGCCTATTGGTTAAAAAATGA
GCTGATTTAACAAAAATTTAACGCGAATTTTAACAAAATATTAACGCTTACAATTTCCATTCGCCATTCA
GGCTGCGCAACTGTTGGGAAGGGCGATCGGTGCGGGCCTCTTCGCTATTACGCCAGCTGGCGAAAGGGGG
ATGTGCTGCAAGGCGATTAAGTTGGGTAACGCCAGGGTTTTCCCAGTCACGACGTTGTAAAACGACGGCC
AGTGAATTGTAATACGACTCACTATAGGGCGAATTGGGTACGTACCGGGCCCCTAGTATGTATGTAAGTT
AATAAAACCCATTTTTGCGGAAAGTAGATAAAAAAAACATTTTTTTTTTTTACTGCACTGGATATCATTG
AACTTATCTGATCAGTTTTAAATTTACTTCGATCCAAGGGTATTTGATGTACCAGGTTCTTTCGATTACC
TCTCACTCAAAATGACATTCCACTCAAAGTCAGCGCTGTTTGCCTCCTTCTCTGTCCACAGAAATATCGC
CGTCTCTTTCGCCGCTGCGTCCGCTATCTCTTTCGCCACCGTTTGTAGCGTTACGTAGCGTCAATGTCCG
CCTTCAGTTGCATTTTGTCAGCGGTTTCGTGACGAAGCTCCAAGCGGTTTACGCCATCAATTAAACACAA
AGTGCTGTGCCAAAACTCCTCTCGCTTCTTATTTTTGTTTGTTTTTTGAGTGATTGGGGTGGTGATTGGT
TTTGGGTGGGTAAGCAGGGGAAAGTGTGAAAAATCCCGGCAATGGGCCAAGAGGATCAGGAGCTATTAAT
TCGCGGAGGCAGCAAACACCCATCTGCCGAGCATCTGAACAATGTGAGTAGTACATGTGCATACATCTTA
AGTTCACTTGATCTATAGGAACTGCGATTGCAACATCAAATTGTCTGCGGCGTGAGAACTGCGACCCACA
AAAATCCCAAACCGCAATTGCACAAACAAATAGTGACACGAAACAGATTATTCTGGTAGCTGTTCTCGCT
ATATAAGACAATTTTTGAGATCATATCATGATCAAGACATCTAAAGGCATTCATTTTCGACTATATTCTT
TTTTACAAAAAATATAACAACCAGATATTTTAAGCTGATCCTAGATGCACAAAAAATAAATAAAAGTATA
AACCTACTTCGTAGGATACTTCGGGGTACTTTTTGTTCGGGGTTAGATGAGCATAACGCTTGTAGTTGAT
ATTTGAGATCCCCTATCATTGCAGGGTGACAGCGGAGCGGCTTCGCAGAGCTGCATTAACCAGGGCTTCG
GGCAGGCCAAAAACTACGGCACGCTCCGGCCACCCAGTCCGCCGGAGGACTCCGGTTCAGGGAGCGGCCA
ACTAGCCGAGAACCTCACCTATGCCTGGCACAATATGGACATCTTTGGGGCGGTCAATCAGCCGGGCTCC
GGATGGCGGCAGCTGGTCAACCGGACACGCGGACTATTCTGCAACGAGCGACACATACCGGCGCCCAGGA
AACATTTGCTCAAGAACGGTGAGTTTCTATTCGCAGTCGGCTGATCTGTGTGAAATCTTAATAAAGGGTC
CAATTACCAATTTGAAACTCAGTTTGCGGCGTGGCCTATCCGGGCGAACTTTTGGCCGTGATGGGCAGTT
CCGGTGCCGGAAAGACGACCCTGCTGAATGCCCTTGCCTTTCGATCGCCGCAGGGCATCCAAGTATCGCC
ATCCGGGATGCGACTGCTCAATGGCCAACCTGTGGACGCCAAGGAGATGCAGGCCAGGTGCGCCTATGTC
CAGCAGGATGACCTCTTTATCGGCTCCCTAACGGCCAGGGAACACCTGATTTTCCAGGCCATGGTGCGGA
TGCCACGACATCTGACCTATCGGCAGCGAGTGGCCCGCGTGGATCAGGTGATCCAGGAGCTTTCGCTCAG
CAAATGTCAGCACACGATCATCGGTGTGCCCGGCAGGGTGAAAGGTCTGTCCGGCGGAGAAAGGAAGCGT
CTGGCATTCGCCTCCGAGGCACTAACCGATCCGCCGCTTCTGATCTGCGATGAGCCCACCTCCGGACTGG
ACTCATTTACCGCCCACAGCGTCGTCCAGGTGCTGAAGAAGCTGTCGCAGAAGGGCAAGACCGTCATCCT
GACCATTCATCAGCCGTCTTCCGAGCTGTTTGAGCTCTTTGACAAGATCCTTCTGATGGCCGAGGGCAGG
GTAGCTTTCTTGGGCACTCCCAGCGAAGCCGTCGACTTCTTTTCCTAGTGAGTTCGATGTGTTTATTAAG
GGTATCTAGCATTACATTACATCTCAACTCCTATCCAGCGTGGGTGCCCAGTGTCCTACCAACTACAATC
CGGCGGACTTTTACGTACAGGTGTTGGCCGTTGTGCCCGGACGGGAGATCGAGTCCCGTGATCGGATCGC
CAAGATATGCGACAATTTTGCTATTAGCAAAGTAGCCCGGGATATGGAGCAGTTGTTGGCCACCAAAAAT
TTGGAGAAGCCACTGGAGCAGCCGGAGAATGGGTACACCTACAAGGCCACCTGGTTCATGCAGTTCCGGG
CGGTCCTGTGGCGATCCTGGCTGTCGGTGCTCAAGGAACCACTCCTCGTAAAAGTGCGACTTATTCAGAC
AACGGTGAGTGGTTCCAGTGGAAACAAATGATATAACGCTTACAATTCTTGGAAACAAATTCGCTAGATT
TTAGTTAGAATTGCCTGATTCCACACCCTTCTTAGTTTTTTTCAATGAGATGTATAGTTTATAGTTTTGC
AGAAAATAAATAAATTTCATTTAACTCGCGAACATGTTGAAGATATGAATATTAATGAGATGCGAGTAAC
ATTTTAATTTGCAGATGGTTGCCATCTTGATTGGCCTCATCTTTTTGGGCCAACAACTCACGCAAGTGGG
CGTGATGAATATCAACGGAGCCATCTTCCTCTTCCTGACCAACATGACCTTTCAAAACGTCTTTGCCACG
ATAAATGTAAGTCTTGTTTAGAATACATTTGCATATTAATAATTTACTAACTTTCTAATGAATCGATTCG
ATTTAGGTGTTCACCTCAGAGCTGCCAGTTTTTATGAGGGAGGCCCGAAGTCGACTTTATCGCTGTGACA
CATACTTTCTGGGCAAAACGATTGCCGAATTACCGCTTTTTCTCACAGTGCCACTGGTCTTCACGGCGAT
TGCCTATCCGATGATCGGACTGCGGGCCGGAGTGCTGCACTTCTTCAACTGCCTGGCGCTGGTCACTCTG
GTGGCCAATGTGTCAACGTCCTTCGGATATCTAATATCCTGCGCCAGCTCCTCGACCTCGATGGCGCTGT
CTGTGGGTCCGCCGGTTATCATACCATTCCTGCTCTTTGGCGGCTTCTTCTTGAACTCGGGCTCGGTGCC
AGTATACCTCAAATGGTTGTCGTACCTCTCATGGTTCCGTTACGCCAACGAGGGTCTGCTGATTAACCAA
TGGGCGGACGTGGAGCCGGGCGAAATTAGCTGCACATCGTCGAACACCACGTGCCCCAGTTCGGGCAAGG
TCATCCTGGAGACGCTTAACTTCTCCGCCGCCGATCTGCCGCTGGACTACGTGGGTCTGGCCATTCTCAT
CGTGAGCTTCCGGGTGCTCGCATATCTGGCTCTAAGACTTCGGGCCCGACGCAAGGAGTAGCCGACATAT
ATCCGAAATAACTGCTTGTTTTTTTTTTTTACCATTATTACCATCGTGTTTACTGTTTATTGCCCCCTCA
AAAAGCTAATGTAATTATATTTGTGCCAATAAAAACAAGATATGACCTATAGAATACAAGTATTTCCCCT
TCGAACATCCCCACAAGTAGACTTTGGATTTGTCTTCTAACCAAAAGACTTACACACCTGCATACCTTAC
ATCAAAAACTCGTTTATCGCTACATAAAACACCGGGATATATTTTTTATATACATACTTTTCAAATCGCG
CGCCCTCTTCATAATTCACCTCCACCACACCACGTTTCGTAGTTGCTCTTTCGCTGTCTCCCACCCGCTC
TCCGCAACACATTCACCTTTTGTTCGACGACCTTGGAGCGACTGTCGTTAGTTCCGCGCGATTCGGTTCG
CTCAAATGGTTCCGAGTGGTTCATTTCGTCTCAATAGAAATTAGTAATAAATATTTGTATGTACAATTTA
TTTGCTCCAATATATTTGTATATATTTCCCTCACAGCTATATTTATTCTAATTTAATATTATGACTTTTT
AAGGTAATTTTTTGTGACCTGTTCGGAGTGATTAGCGTTACAATTTGAACTGAAAGTGACATCCAGTGTT
TGTTCCTTGTGTAGATGCATCTCAAAAAAATGGTGGGCATAATAGTGTTGTTTATATATATCAAAAATAA
CAACTATAATAATAAGAATACATTTAATTTAGAAAATGCTTGGATTTCACTGGAACTAGGCTAGCATAAC
TTCGTATAATGTATGCTATACGAAGTTATGCTAGCGGATCCGACCTCAAAGATGGAAGCGGAGCAGAAGG
AGCGATTTCAGACAGACGCCCCCAAGTTTTGGGATTCCTTCTACGGCATTCACGACAACCGCTTCTTCAA
GGATCGCCACTGGCTGTTTACGGAGTTCCCCGAACTAGCTCCTCTGGCGGCGGATTCGGCGGTACTGCAA
CCACGTAGCATTTTCGAACTGGGCTGTGGAGTAGGAAACACAATTTTACCCCTTCTACAGTACAGCTCTG
AACCGCAGCTCAAGGTTTTCGGATGTGACTTCTCCGCCCGGGCCATTGAAATCCTGCGAAGCCAACGGCA
GTTCGACGAGAAGCGCTGCGAGGTGTTTGTCATGGATGCCACGCTGGATCATTGGCAGGTGCCCTTCGAG
GAAAACTCACAGGACATTATTGTGATGATTTTTGTGCTGTCCGCAATTGAGCCAAAGAAAATGCAGCGGG
TATTGGACAATTGCTATCGCTACCTGCGTCCCGGTGGCTTGCTCCTCTTCCGCGACTACGGACGATACGA
CCTGGCACAGCTGCGCTTCAAGAGCGGCAAGTGTATGGAGGACAACTTCTACGTGCGAGGCGACGGCACC
ATGGTGTACTTCTTCACGGAGGAAGAACTGCGGGGTATGATGACTCAAGCGGGGCTGCAGGAGGAGCAGC
TCATTGTGGACCGAAGACTGCAAGTTAATCGCTGTCGCGGCTTGAAAATGTACCGCGTGTGGATTCAGAC
AAAGTTCAGGAAACCGCTTTAAATCAATTTAGACGAATAGTTCTGTGCATTTTAAACCTTGTTCAAATCA
ATTGATATAATTATTTACACGATATATTTAAAAATACAAAGTTAAAACTTCAAACTGTAATATTACTAGA
ACTTTGAGCATTTCTTTTTCTTGATGGAAAGCCCGGCTTGTTTTTAAATTTCCCACCCCTTGGCCATCGG
CACTTGGAAATCGCTAAGGAAAAGCTTCTCGCTGGAACACCATTCGCTGCTGGCCATCCAGGCAGCTTTT
TCCCCAAATACACATAACAGTTAGGAAAGCTGCAAGTTTTCGCAGTTGGCCAAAAACGTCGTAAGTGAAA
ATTTTCCTGGTGCTGCGTAAAAAAATTCGTAAAATATTAGTTAAGCCTGGTTTTTGTAAACTCAAGTTGC
CCGAGCAAAAGTAAAGTGATTCTGATCAAAAGTGCTAAAACTGATTGATTAGGAAAACGAAGATCAAACG
AAATGTCAACCAAAGTCAGCGAAAACCCTTGTCGTGCAGAATTTCATTGATTTTTTCTTCTGAGCCCACG
TTGGCCAGTTGGGCACTTGAAATTATTTTTAAAACGTTTTGCATTTTGAAGACATCTTAGGTGCCCCTGG
GGGTATGCAACGGAAATGAGGAAGGACATGCCTCATGGCTGGGCGTGTTGCTGCCACCCAAATAGTCCTC
TTACGTCCCAATTAGAATCCCATAGCTGCCCATTTCAAGCATTAACCGATGTACTAAAAATAGTTGCAAC
TATTTTCGCACTCTATTCAGCAGCAGTTCCAGCGCTGAGCCAGAAAATTCCTGCGAAAGGCTGTCGTGGC
AAGTGTTACCCGCACACATACACATCATCCAGATCCAGCCAATCCCCCCGTGGAGTGGAGTGAATTTTCA
TTGACGACGGGGCGAAAAAGCTCTGGCGGAAGAGCGACAGAGAGAGAGAGAAACAGAGAGAGAGAGAGAG
AAGCGGCACTGAGAGCGCAACCCTCTAGAACAAAAACAACGAAACAGAGTTCAGCTGCACCACCACCCAC
TACCTACACCACCAACGCCACCACCGCCCACTGACCATCCCACATCCCGACCTGCGCCAGTGGAAGACAG
TGAAAGAGGCCAAGTGCATCGTGCATAGAGTACCTTCATCCTAATCATCGACAGCCGAATTCCAACATGC
CACCCAAGCGCAAAACGCTTAACGCTGCGGCTGAGGCTAACGCTCATGCCGACGGACACGCCGACGGAAA
CGCCGACGGACACGTGGCCAATACGGCCGCGTCCTCGAATAATGCGAGGTTCGCTGATCTCACTAACATC
GATACTCCGGGTCTGGGACCCACAACTACGACCCTGCTCGTGGAACCAGCACGCTCAAAGCGTCAACGAG
TGTCCCGCGCATGCGACCAGTGCCGTGCAGCCCGAGAGAAATGCGACGGAATACAGCCTGCGTGTTTCCC
GTGCGTTTCCCAGGGAAGGTCCTGCACTTATCAGGCTTCGCCGAAAAAGAGGGGAGTTCAAACCGGTTAT
ATTCGTACGCTGGAGCTCGCCCTCGCCTGGATGTTTGAAAATGTCGCGCGTTCCGAAGATGCCTTGCATA
ACCTCCTCGTCCGTGACGCCGGACAAGGATCAGCTCTGCTCGTTGGTAAAGATTCGCCGGCTGCCGAGCG
ACTCCATGCCCGTTGGGCTACTAGCCGTGTCAATAAGAGCATTACCCGCCTCCTCTCGGGCCAAGCCGCT
CAAGACCCTTCGGAAGATGGACAGTCGCCTTCGGAGGATATCAATGTTCAAGATGCGGGAGCAAAAACCT
CGGATTTCCCGCATGCTCCCCACCTCACGTTCAGCGCACCTAAAAGTTCGACTGCGGAGACTAGGACTCT
CCCTGGTCCAGTTCGTCCTCCAATCTCGGCGAACACACTCGAAAATAATCTGCAGCCGGATGGCACTGGA
ATAGGAAAGCTGCCTCCTAACCACTGGCGTTTGTTGGACATTTATTTCTCGTATACCCATTCGTGGCTTC
CAATTTTGGAAAAAAAGGATATGTATCAGGCTCTCTACCAATACAGCGAGCAGGGAAGCCTCCTTCCGTC
GGCGAACGTTGAAAGCGGTGTACATGCTGAACTGTGGTCAGCGTTGGCGCTTGCGTCGTTTCAAGCCGCT
GCGACCGCCGCGTCCAGCGCGACGGGACCTGCAAGCGCAGCTCACGGACACGATAATGCGATCAACCCGA
GTCCCGCGGATATTTCGGATACGGCAAGGAAACTCATCCCTCTTGAATCGGGACCATTTCAAGTCCAGCA
TTGCAGGGCTCTCTTGTTGTTGTGCCTGGTTAGCCTCGGACGCGACGACTGGGAATCGGCCTGGCTGCTT
GTTGGTTTCGCCGTCCGTGTCTTGTTGGTGGTTCGTACACAGCTGCCCCCAGACGATGATCGTCCAAGGC
CCCGGATGAGGGCTTTGCTCGTGGCCTGTTTTATTGTTGACACGATCGTCTCCATGCGCCATAATGTCCC
GGCTCACCTGAAACCCGATGATATTGCTGATTTGCCGCTGCCAGAGGATGGCCAGGATCAGTGGGAACCT
TGGACCCCCTGCGAAGGTTTGCGTCAGTTGGAGCTCCCTCCTACCGCCACGGCTACGGCCTCGATAATGC
CGCACGTGATGGAGCAGCCTCTCAGTACCAGCATTAACCCCGTCAACGACCGCTTCAACGGTATTCCCAA
CCCCACTCCGTATAACTCCGATGCAGCTCTCGATGCTATCACTCAGACCAACGATTATGGAAGCGTAAAT
ACACATGGTATCCTCTCTACTTACCCGCCACCGGCTACGCACCTTAATGAAGCTTCCGTCGCTCTCGCTC
CCGGTGGCGCCCCCCCCCGACCGCCTCCTCCGTATGTTGACAGCACGACCAATCACCCGCCGTACCACTC
GAATCTGGTTCCAATGGCGAACTTTGGTTACTCGACCGTTGATTACGATGCCATGGTTGACGATTTGGCT
AGCATTGAATACACGGACGCTGTGGATGTCGACCCACAGTTTATGACCAATCTGGGATTCGTTCCTGGAT
GTAACTTCTCCGACATTAATACATACGAACAGTGATGACGTCTATCGATACCGTCGACTAAAGCCAAATA
GAAAATTATTCAGTTCCTGGCTTAAGTTTTTAAAAGTGATATTATTTATTTGGTTGTAACCAACCAAAAG
AATGTAAATAACTAATACATAATTATGTTAGTTTTAAGTTAGCAACAAATTGATTTTAGCTATATTAGCT
ACTTGGTTAATAAATAGAATATATTTATTTAAAGATAATTGCGTTTTTATTGTCAGGGAGTGAGTTTGCT
TAAAAACTCGTTTAGATCCGCGGCCGCGGCTCGAGGGTACCTCTAGAGATCCACTAGTGTCGACGATGTA
GGTCACGGTCTCGAAGCCGCGGTGCGGGTGCCAGGGCGTGCCCTTGGGCTCCCCGGGCGCGTACTCCACC
TCACCCATCTGGTCCATCATGATGAACGGGTCGAGGTGGCGGTAGTTGATCCCGGCGAACGCGCGGCGCA
CCGGGAAGCCCTCGCCCTCGAAACCGCTGGGCGCGGTGGTCACGGTGAGCACGGGACGTGCGACGGCGTC
GGCGGGTGCGGATACGCGGGGCAGCGTCAGCGGGTTCTCGACGGTCACGGCGGGCATGTCGACACTAGTT
CTAGCCAGCTTTTGTTCCCTTTAGTGAGGGTTAATTTCGAGCTTGGCGTAATCATGGTCATAGCTGTTTC
CTGTGTGAAATTGTTATCCGCTCACAATTCCACACAACATACGAGCCGGAAGCATAAAGTGTAAAGCCTG
GGGTGCCTAATGAGTGAGCTAACTCACATTAATTGCGTTGCGCTCACTGCCCGCTTTCCAGTCGGGAAAC
CTGTCGTGCCAGCTGCATTAATGAATCGGCCAACGCGCGGGGAGAGGCGGTTTGCGTATTGGGCGCTCTT
CCGCTTCCTCGCTCACTGACTCGCTGCGCTCGGTCGTTCGGCTGCGGCGAGCGGTATCAGCTCACTCAAA
GGCGGTAATACGGTTATCCACAGAATCAGGGGATAACGCAGGAAAGAACATGTGAGCAAAAGGCCAGCAA
AAGGCCAGGAACCGTAAAAAGGCCGCGTTGCTGGCGTTTTTCCATAGGCTCCGCCCCCCTGACGAGCATC
ACAAAAATCGACGCTCAAGTCAGAGGTGGCGAAACCCGACAGGACTATAAAGATACCAGGCGTTTCCCCC
TGGAAGCTCCCTCGTGCGCTCTCCTGTTCCGACCCTGCCGCTTACCGGATACCTGTCCGCCTTTCTCCCT
TCGGGAAGCGTGGCGCTTTCTCATAGCTCACGCTGTAGGTATCTCAGTTCGGTGTAGGTCGTTCGCTCCA
AGCTGGGCTGTGTGCACGAACCCCCCGTTCAGCCCGACCGCTGCGCCTTATCCGGTAACTATCGTCTTGA
GTCCAACCCGGTAAGACACGACTTATCGCCACTGGCAGCAGCCACTGGTAACAGGATTAGCAGAGCGAGG
TATGTAGGCGGTGCTACAGAGTTCTTGAAGTGGTGGCCTAACTACGGCTACACTAGAAGGACAGTATTTG
GTATCTGCGCTCTGCTGAAGCCAGTTACCTTCGGAAAAAGAGTTGGTAGCTCTTGATCCGGCAAACAAAC
CACCGCTGGTAGCGGTGGTTTTTTTGTTTGCAAGCAGCAGATTACGCGCAGAAAAAAAGGATCTCAAGAA
GATCCTTTGATCTTTTCTACGGGGTCTGACGCTCAGTGGAACGAAAACTCACGTTAAGGGATTTTGGTCA
TGAGATTATCAAAAAGGATCTTCACCTAGATCCTTTTAAATTAAAAATGAAGTTTTAAATCAATCTAAAG
TATATATGAGTAAACTTGGTCTGACAGTTACCAATGCTTAATCAGTGAGGCACCTATCTCAGCGATCTGT
CTATTTCGTTCATCCATAGTTGCCTGACTCCCCGTCGTGTAGATAACTACGATACGGGAGGGCTTACCAT
CTGGCCCCAGTGCTGCAATGATACCGCGAGACCCACGCTCACCGGCTCCAGATTTATCAGCAATAAACCA
GCCAGCCGGAAGGGCCGAGCGCAGAAGTGGTCCTGCAACTTTATCCGCCTCCATCCAGTCTATTAATTGT
TGCCGGGAAGCTAGAGTAAGTAGTTCGCCAGTTAATAGTTTGCGCAACGTTGTTGCCATTGCTACAGGCA
TCGTGGTGTCACGCTCGTCGTTTGGTATGGCTTCATTCAGCTCCGGTTCCCAACGATCAAGGCGAGTTAC
ATGATCCCCCATGTTGTGCAAAAAAGCGGTTAGCTCCTTCGGTCCTCCGATCGTTGTCAGAAGTAAGTTG
GCCGCAGTGTTATCACTCATGGTTATGGCAGCACTGCATAATTCTCTTACTGTCATGCCATCCGTAAGAT
GCTTTTCTGTGACTGGTGAGTACTCAACCAAGTCATTCTGAGAATAGTGTATGCGGCGACCGAGTTGCTC
TTGCCCGGCGTCAATACGGGATAATACCGCGCCACATAGCAGAACTTTAAAAGTGCTCATCATTGGAAAA
CGTTCTTCGGGGCGAAAACTCTCAAGGATCTTACCGCTGTTGAGATCCAGTTCGATGTAACCCACTCGTG
CACCCAACTGATCTTCAGCATCTTTTACTTTCACCAGCGTTTCTGGGTGAGCAAAAACAGGAAGGCAAAA
TGCCGCAAAAAAGGGAATAAGGGCGACACGGAAATGTTGAATACTCATACTCTTCCTTTTTCAATATTAT
TGAAGCATTTATCAGGGTTATTGTCTCATGAGCGGATACATATTTGAATGTATTTAGAAAAATAAACAAA
TAGGGGTTCCGCGCACATTTCCCCGAAAAGTGCCAC
