>Addgene plasmid #46118 | pattB-synaptobrevin-9-QFMD184-475-hsp70 | addgene partial sequence | sequence record 68170 | SYBFOR5 5'-TGGAAGACAGTGAAAGAGGC-3'
CTTCATCCTAATCATCGACAGCCGAATTCCAACATGCCACCCAAGCGCAAAACGCTTAACGCTGCGGCTG
AGGCTAACGCTCATGCCGACGGACACGCCGACGGAAACGCCGACGGACACGTGGCCAATACGGCCGCGTC
CTCGAATAATGCGAGGTTCGCTGATCTCACTAACATCGATACTCCGGGTCTGGGACCCACAACTACGACC
CTGCTCGTGGAACCAGCACGCTCAAAGCGTCAACGAGTGTCCCGCGCATGCGACCAGTGCCGTGCAGCCC
GAGAGAAATGCGACGGAATACAGCCTGCGTGTTTCCCGTGCGTTTCCCAGGGAAGGTCCTGCACTTATCA
GGCTTCGCCGAAAAAGAGGGGAGTTCAAACCGGTTATATTCGTACGCTGGAGCTCGCCCTCGCCTGGATG
TTTGAAAATGTCGCGCGTTCCGAAGATGCCTTGCATAACCTCCTCGTCCGTGACGCCGGACAAGGATCAG
CTCTGCTCGTTGGTAAAGATTCGCCGGCTGCCGAGCGACTCCATGCCCGTTGGGCTACTAGCCGTGTCAA
TAAGAGCATTACCCGCCTCCTCTCGGGCCAAGCCGCTCAAGACCCTTCGGAAGATGGACAGTCGCCTTCG
GAGGATATCAATGTTCAAGATGCGGGAGCAAAAACCTCGGATTTCCCGCATGCTCCCCACCTCACGTTCA
GCGCACCTAAAAGTTCGACTGCGGAGACTAGGACTCTCCCTGGTCCAGTTCGTCCTCCAATCTCGGCGAA
CACACTCGAAAATAATCTGCAGCCGGATGGCACTGGAATAGGAAAGCTGCCTCCTAACCACTGGCGTTTG
TTGGACATTTATTTCTCGTATACCCATTCGTGGCTTCCAATTT
