>Addgene plasmid #46118 | pattB-synaptobrevin-9-QFMD184-475-hsp70 | addgene partial sequence | sequence record 68524 | hsp70REV-SEQ 5'-GCAAACTCACTCCCTGACA-3'
AATATATTCTATTTATTAACCAAGTAGCTAATATAGCTAAAATCAATTTGTTGCTAACTTAAAACTAACA
TAATTATGTATTAGTTATTTACATTCTTTTGGTTGGTTACAACCAAATAAATAATATCACTTTTAAAAAC
TTAAGCCAGGAACTGAATAATTTTCTATTTGGCTTTAGTCGACGGTATCGATAGACGTCATCACTGTTCG
TATGTATTAATGTCGGAGAAGTTACATCCAGGAACGAATCCCAGATTGGTCATAAACTGTGGGTCGACAT
CCACAGCGTCCGTGTATTCAATGCTAGCCAAATCGTCAACCATGGCATCGTAATCAACGGTCGAGTAACC
AAAGTTCGCCATTGGAACCAGATTCGAGTGGTACGGCGGGTGATTGGTCGTGCTGTCAACATACGGAGGA
GGCGGTCGGGGGGGGGCGCCACCGGGAGCGAGAGCGACGGAAGCTTCATTAAGGTGCGTAGCCGGTGGCG
GGTAAGTAGAGAGGATACCATGTGTATTTACGCTTCCATAATCGTTGGTCTGAGTGATAGCATCGAGAGC
TGCATCGGANTTATACGGAGTGGGGTTGGGAATACCGTTGAAGCGGTCGTTGACGGGGTTAATGCTGGTA
CTGAGAGGCTGCTCCATCACGTGCGGCATTATCGAGGCCGTAGCCGTGGCGGTAGGAGGGAGCTCCAACT
GACGCAAACCTTCGCAGGGGGTCCAAGGTTCCCACTGATCCTGGCCATCCTCTGGCAGCGGCAAATCAGC
AATATCATCGGGTTTCAGGTGAGCCGGGACATTATGGCGCATGGAGACGATCGTGTCAACAATAAAACAG
GCCACGAGCAAAGCCCTCATCCGGGGCCTTGGACGATCATCGTCTGGGGGCAGCTGTGTACGAACCACCA
ACAAGACACGG
